>Addgene plasmid #239374 | PKA1278 | addgene full sequence | sequence record 492906 | Addgene NGS Result
CTTATCGACTGCACGGTGCACCAATGCTTCTGGCGTCAGGCAGCCATCGGAAGCTGTGGTATGGCTGTGC
AGGTCGTAAATCACTGCATAATTCGTGTCGCTCAAGGCGCACTCCCGTTCTGGATAATGTTTTTTGCGCC
GACATCATAACGGTTCTGGCAAATATTCTGAAATGAGCTGTTGACAATTAATCATCGGCTCGTATAATGT
GTGGAATTGTGAGCGGATAACAATTTCACACAGGAAACAGTATTCATGTCCCCTATACTAGGTTATTGGA
AAATTAAGGGCCTTGTGCAACCCACTCGACTTCTTTTGGAATATCTTGAAGAAAAATATGAAGAGCATTT
GTATGAGCGCGATGAAGGTGATAAATGGCGAAACAAAAAGTTTGAATTGGGTTTGGAGTTTCCCAATCTT
CCTTATTATATTGATGGTGATGTTAAATTAACACAGTCTATGGCCATCATACGTTATATAGCTGACAAGC
ACAACATGTTGGGTGGTTGTCCAAAAGAGCGTGCAGAGATTTCAATGCTTGAAGGAGCGGTTTTGGATAT
TAGATACGGTGTTTCGAGAATTGCATATAGTAAAGACTTTGAAACTCTCAAAGTTGATTTTCTTAGCAAG
CTACCTGAAATGCTGAAAATGTTCGAAGATCGTTTATGTCATAAAACATATTTAAATGGTGATCATGTAA
CCCATCCTGACTTCATGTTGTATGACGCTCTTGATGTTGTTTTATACATGGACCCAATGTGCCTGGATGC
GTTCCCAAAATTAGTTTGTTTTAAAAAACGTATTGAAGCTATCCCACAAATTGATAAGTACTTGAAATCC
AGCAAGTATATAGCATGGCCTTTGCAGGGCTGGCAAGCCACGTTTGGTGGTGGCGACCATCCTCCAAAAT
CGGATCTGGAAGTTCTGTTCCAGGGGCCCCTGGGATCCGCTCCTTCAATGGGCATACCACAGCAGAATAG
GCCCCTTCCACAGTTGCCTAACAGAAATAATCGGCCTGTGCCACCTCCTCCGCCAATGCGTACCACTACT
GAAGGTTCAGGTGTTCGCCTACCTGCTCCTCCACCTCCGCCAAGGCGTGGGCCAGCACCACCGCCTCCAC
CACATAGGCACGTAACCAGTAATACCCTGAATTCTGCCGGTGGAAATAGCCTCCTTCCACAGGCCACTGG
AAGAAGAGGGCCAGCAGCTCCACCTCCTCCAAGAGCATCTCGCCCCACACCAAACGTTACGATGCAACAA
AATCCACAACAGTACAATAATTCTAACCGCCCCTTTGGATATCAGACAAATAGCTAACTCGAGCGGCCGC
ATCGTGACTGACTGACGATCTGCCTCGCGCGTTTCGGTGATGACGGTGAAAACCTCTGACACATGCAGCT
CCCGGAGACGGTCACAGCTTGTCTGTAAGCGGATGCCGGGAGCAGACAAGCCCGTCAGGGCGCGTCAGCG
GGTGTTGGCGGGTGTCGGGGCGCAGCCATGACCCAGTCACGTAGCGATAGCGGAGTGTATAATTCTTGAA
GACGAAAGGGCCTCGTGATACGCCTATTTTTATAGGTTAATGTCATGATAATAATGGTTTCTTAGACGTC
AGGTGGCACTTTTCGGGGAAATGTGCGCGGAACCCCTATTTGTTTATTTTTCTAAATACATTCAAATATG
TATCCGCTCATGAGACAATAACCCTGATAAATGCTTCAATAATATTGAAAAAGGAAGAGTATGAGTATTC
AACATTTCCGTGTCGCCCTTATTCCCTTTTTTGCGGCATTTTGCCTTCCTGTTTTTGCTCACCCAGAAAC
GCTGGTGAAAGTAAAAGATGCTGAAGATCAGTTGGGTGCACGAGTGGGTTACATCGAACTGGATCTCAAC
AGCGGTAAGATCCTTGAGAGTTTTCGCCCCGAAGAACGTTTTCCAATGATGAGCACTTTTAAAGTTCTGC
TATGTGGCGCGGTATTATCCCGTGTTGACGCCGGGCAAGAGCAACTCGGTCGCCGCATACACTATTCTCA
GAATGACTTGGTTGAGTACTCACCAGTCACAGAAAAGCATCTTACGGATGGCATGACAGTAAGAGAATTA
TGCAGTGCTGCCATAACCATGAGTGATAACACTGCGGCCAACTTACTTCTGACAACGATCGGAGGACCGA
AGGAGCTAACCGCTTTTTTGCACAACATGGGGGATCATGTAACTCGCCTTGATCGTTGGGAACCGGAGCT
GAATGAAGCCATACCAAACGACGAGCGTGACACCACGATGCCTGCAGCAATGGCAACAACGTTGCGCAAA
CTATTAACTGGCGAACTACTTACTCTAGCTTCCCGGCAACAATTAATAGACTGGATGGAGGCGGATAAAG
TTGCAGGACCACTTCTGCGCTCGGCCCTTCCGGCTGGCTGGTTTATTGCTGATAAATCTGGAGCCGGTGA
GCGTGGGTCTCGCGGTATCATTGCAGCACTGGGGCCAGATGGTAAGCCCTCCCGTATCGTAGTTATCTAC
ACGACGGGGAGTCAGGCAACTATGGATGAACGAAATAGACAGATCGCTGAGATAGGTGCCTCACTGATTA
AGCATTGGTAACTGTCAGACCAAGTTTACTCATATATACTTTAGATTGATTTAAAACTTCATTTTTAATT
TAAAAGGATCTAGGTGAAGATCCTTTTTGATAATCTCATGACCAAAATCCCTTAACGTGAGTTTTCGTTC
CACTGAGCGTCAGACCCCGTAGAAAAGATCAAAGGATCTTCTTGAGATCCTTTTTTTCTGCGCGTAATCT
GCTGCTTGCAAACAAAAAAACCACCGCTACCAGCGGTGGTTTGTTTGCCGGATCAAGAGCTACCAACTCT
TTTTCCGAAGGTAACTGGCTTCAGCAGAGCGCAGATACCAAATACTGTCCTTCTAGTGTAGCCGTAGTTA
GGCCACCACTTCAAGAACTCTGTAGCACCGCCTACATACCTCGCTCTGCTAATCCTGTTACCAGTGGCTG
CTGCCAGTGGCGATAAGTCGTGTCTTACCGGGTTGGACTCAAGACGATAGTTACCGGATAAGGCGCAGCG
GTCGGGCTGAACGGGGGGTTCGTGCACACAGCCCAGCTTGGAGCGAACGACCTACACCGAACTGAGATAC
CTACAGCGTGAGCTATGAGAAAGCGCCACGCTTCCCGAAGGGAGAAAGGCGGACAGGTATCCGGTAAGCG
GCAGGGTCGGAACAGGAGAGCGCACGAGGGAGCTTCCAGGGGGAAACGCCTGGTATCTTTATAGTCCTGT
CGGGTTTCGCCACCTCTGACTTGAGCGTCGATTTTTGTGATGCTCGTCAGGGGGGCGGAGCCTATGGAAA
AACGCCAGCAACGCGGCCTTTTTACGGTTCCTGGCCTTTTGCTGGCCTTTTGCTCACATGTTCTTTCCTG
CGTTATCCCCTGATTCTGTGGATAACCGTATTACCGCCTTTGAGTGAGCTGATACCGCTCGCCGCAGCCG
AACGACCGAGCGCAGCGAGTCAGTGAGCGAGGAAGCGGAAGAGCGCCTGATGCGGTATTTTCTCCTTACG
CATCTGTGCGGTATTTCACACCGCATAAATTCCGACACCATCGAATGGCGCAAAACCTTTCGCGGTATGG
CATGATAGCGCCCGGAAGAGAGTCAATTCAGGGTGGTGAATGTGAAACCAGTAACGTTATACGATGTCGC
AGAGTATGCCGGTGTCTCTTATCAGACCGTTTCCCGCGTGGTGAACCAGGCCAGCCACGTTTCTGCGAAA
ACGCGGGAAAAAGTGGAAGCGGCGATGGCGGAGCTGAATTACATTCCCAACCGCGTGGCACAACAACTGG
CGGGCAAACAGTCGTTGCTGATTGGCGTTGCCACCTCCAGTCTGGCCCTGCACGCGCCGTCGCAAATTGT
CGCGGCGATTAAATCTCGCGCCGATCAACTGGGTGCCAGCGTGGTGGTGTCGATGGTAGAACGAAGCGGC
GTCGAAGCCTGTAAAGCGGCGGTGCACAATCTTCTCGCGCAACGCGTCAGTGGGCTGATCATTAACTATC
CGCTGGATGACCAGGATGCCATTGCTGTGGAAGCTGCCTGCACTAATGTTCCGGCGTTATTTCTTGATGT
CTCTGACCAGACACCCATCAACAGTATTATTTTCTCCCATGAAGACGGTACGCGACTGGGCGTGGAGCAT
CTGGTCGCATTGGGTCACCAGCAAATCGCGCTGTTAGCGGGCCCATTAAGTTCTGTCTCGGCGCGTCTGC
GTCTGGCTGGCTGGCATAAATATCTCACTCGCAATCAAATTCAGCCGATAGCGGAACGGGAAGGCGACTG
GAGTGCCATGTCCGGTTTTCAACAAACCATGCAAATGCTGAATGAGGGCATCGTTCCCACTGCGATGCTG
GTTGCCAACGATCAGATGGCGCTGGGCGCAATGCGCGCCATTACCGAGTCCGGGCTGCGCGTTGGTGCGG
ATATCTCGGTAGTGGGATACGACGATACCGAAGACAGCTCATGTTATATCCCGCCGTTAACCACCATCAA
ACAGGATTTTCGCCTGCTGGGGCAAACCAGCGTGGACCGCTTGCTGCAACTCTCTCAGGGCCAGGCGGTG
AAGGGCAATCAGCTGTTGCCCGTCTCACTGGTGAAAAGAAAAACCACGCTAGCGCCCAATACGCAAACCG
CCTCTCCCCGCGCGTTGGCCGATTCATTAATGCAGCTGGCACGACAGGTTTCCCGACTGGAAAGCGGGCA
GTGAGCGCAACGCAATTAATGTAAGTTAGCTCACTCATTAGGCACCCCAGGCTTTACACTTTATGCTTCC
GGCTCGTATGTTGTGTGGAATTGTGAGCGGATAACAATTTCACACAGGAAACAGCTATGACCATGATTAC
GGATTCACTGGCCGTCGTTTTACAACGTCGTGACTGGGAAAACCCTGGCGTTACCCAACTTAATCGCCTT
GCAGCACATCCCCCTTTCGCCAGCTGGCGTAATAGCGAAGAGGCCCGCACCGATCGCCCTTCCCAACAGT
TGCGCAGCCTGAATGGCGAATGGCGCTTTGCCTGGTTTCCGGCACCAGAAGCGGTGCCGGAAAGCTGGCT
GGAGTGCGATCTTCCTGAGGCCGATACTGTCGTCGTCCCCTCAAACTGGCAGATGCACGGTTACGATGCG
CCCATCTACACCAACGTGACCTATCCCATTACGGTCAATCCGCCGTTTGTTCCCACGGAGAATCCGACGG
GTTGTTACTCGCTCACATTTAATGTTGATGAAAGCTGGCTACAGGAAGGCCAGACGCGAATTATTTTTGA
TGGCGTTGGAATTAG
Features (pLannotate 1.2.2; 17 found; start..end, strand, type, name):
    181..209     +  promoter       tac promoter: strong E. coli promoter; hybrid between the trp and lac UV5 promoters
    217..233     +  protein_bind   lac operator: The lac repressor binds to the lac operator to inhibit transcription in E. coli. This inhibition can be relieved by adding lactose or isopropyl-β-D-thiogalactopyranoside (IPTG). lac repressor encoded by lacI
    256..909     +  CDS            GST26_SCHJA: Experimental evidence at protein level: Swiss-Prot protein existence level 1. GST isoenzymes appear to play a central role in the parasite detoxification system. Other functions are also suspected including a role in increasing the solubility of haematin in the parasite gut. From Schistosoma japonicum (Blood fluke).
    949..1329    +  CDS            LAS17 (fragment): LAS17_YEAST - Experimental evidence at protein level: Swiss-Prot protein existence level 1. From Saccharomyces cerevisiae (strain ATCC 204508 / S288c) (Baker's yeast).
   1350..1389    +  CDS            rop (fragment): Rop protein, which maintains plasmids at low copy number; rop
   1491..1531    +  misc_feature   bom (fragment): basis of mobility region from pBR322
   1636..1740    +  promoter       AmpR promoter: bla
   1741..2601    +  CDS            AmpR: β-lactamase; bla; confers resistance to ampicillin, carbenicillin, and related antibiotics
   2772..3360    +  rep_origin     ori: high-copy-number ColE1/pMB1/pBR322/pUC origin of replication
   3546..3597    -  misc_feature   bom (fragment): basis of mobility region from pBR322
   3604..3681    +  promoter       lacI promoter: lacI
   3682..4764    +  CDS            lacI: lac repressor; lacI; The lac repressor binds to the lac operator to inhibit transcription in E. coli. This inhibition can be relieved by adding lactose or isopropyl-β-D-thiogalactopyranoside (IPTG).
   4777..4798    +  protein_bind   CAP binding site: CAP binding activates transcription in the presence of cAMP. E. coli catabolite activator protein
   4813..4843    +  promoter       lac promoter: promoter for the E. coli lac operon
   4851..4867    +  protein_bind   lac operator: The lac repressor binds to the lac operator to inhibit transcription in E. coli. This inhibition can be relieved by adding lactose or isopropyl-β-D-thiogalactopyranoside (IPTG). lac repressor encoded by lacI
   4887..5060    +  CDS            lacZα: LacZα fragment of β-galactosidase; lacZ fragment
   5324..105     -  CDS            yciV (fragment) (across the origin): RNAAM_ECOLI - Also known as trpH From Escherichia coli (strain K12).
