[The description below was written by a language model from this plasmid's Addgene catalogue record and pLannotate feature annotations shown in this document.]
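Description:
PKA1278 is a bacterial expression plasmid built on the pGEX6P1 backbone for producing a GST-tagged fragment of the budding yeast protein Las17 in E. coli. It is about 5.3 kb in total, replicates from a ColE1/pMB1-type origin, and is selected with ampicillin through the β-lactamase (AmpR) gene and its own promoter. The catalogue lists the copy number as unknown. The annotation also picks up short backbone remnants (rop and bom fragments, a lac promoter/lacZα segment and a small yciV/trpH fragment), none of which contributes to the expression cassette.

The expression unit is driven by the tac promoter, a strong trp/lac hybrid, followed by a lac operator. The plasmid carries its own lacI gene, so transcription is held off by the lac repressor and can be induced with IPTG. Downstream lies the Schistosoma japonicum glutathione S-transferase coding sequence, followed after a short linker by the Las17 fragment (S. cerevisiae YOR181W, amino acids 300–422), which places GST at the N-terminus of the fusion. The insert carries a point mutation changing proline 387 to alanine. pGEX-6P vectors normally encode a PreScission protease cleavage site between GST and the insert, which would fit the gap between the two coding sequences, but the feature table does not annotate such a site.

The record states the purpose only as GST-Las17 (300–422) P387A. The design suits recombinant production and glutathione-affinity purification of the mutant fragment, for example for pull-down or other in vitro biochemical assays comparing it with the wild-type sequence. The specific experiments intended are not described.
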