Addgene plasmid #239374: PKA1278
Purpose: GST-Las17 (300-422) P387A
Depositing lab: Kathryn Ayscough. Depositing organization: University of Sheffield.
Backbone
  Vector backbone: pGEX6P1
  Backbone size w/o insert (bp): 5000
  Total vector size (bp): 5350
  Vector type: Bacterial Expression
Growth in bacteria
  Bacterial resistance: Ampicillin, 100 μg/mL
  Growth temperature: 37°C
  Growth strain: DH5alpha
  Copy number: Unknown
Gene/Insert
  Gene/Insert name: Las17 (amino acids 300-422)
  Species: S. cerevisiae (budding yeast)
  Insert size (bp): 360
  Mutation: Proline 387 to Alanine
  GenBank ID: YOR181W
  Tag / fusion protein: GST
Terms and licenses: Academic/Nonprofit Terms; Industry Terms: Not Available to Industry
How to cite: PKA1278 was a gift from Kathryn Ayscough (Addgene plasmid # 239374 ; http://n2t.net/addgene:239374 ; RRID:Addgene_239374)
